>Addgene plasmid #57247 | PS-CFP2-Talin-18 | depositor partial sequence | sequence record 88384 | insert sequence
TGACGTCAGATCCGCTAGCGCTACCGGTCGCCACCATGAGCAAGGGCGCCGAGCTGTTCACCGGCATCGT
GCCCATCCTGATCGAGCTGAATGGCGATGTGAATGGCCACAAGTTCAGCGTGAGCGGCGAGGGCGAGGGC
GATGCCACCTACGGCAAGCTGACCCTGAAGTTCATCTGCACCACCGGCAAGCTGCCTGTGCCCTGGCCCA
CCCTGGTGGCCACCCTGAGCTACGGCGTGCAGTGCTTCTCACGCTACCCCGATCACATGAAGCAGCACGA
CTTCTTCAAGAGCGCCATGCCTGAGGGCTACATCCAGGAGCGCACCATCTTCTTCGAGGATGACGGCAAC
TACAAGACGCGCGCCGAGGTGAAGTTCGAGGGCGATACCCTGGTGAGTCGCATCGAGCTGACCGGCACTG
ATTTCAAGGAGGATGGCAACATCCTGGGCAATAAGATGGAGTACAACTACAACGCCACCAATGTGTACAT
CGTGGCCGACAAGGCCAGGAATGGCATCAAGGTGAACTTCAAGGTCCGCCACAACATCAAGGATGGCAGC
GTGCAGCTGGCCGACCACTACCAGCAGAATACCCCCATCGGCGATGGCCCTGTGCTGCTGCCCGATAACC
ACTACCTGTCCACCCAGAGCGCCCTGTCCAAGGACCCCAACGAGAAGCGCGATCACATGATCTACCTCGA
GTTCGTGACCGCCGCCGCCATCACCCACGGCATGGATGAGCTGTACAAGTCCGGACTCAGATCTCGAGCT
CAAGCTAGCTTCGAATTCGCAGAAGCTGCCACCATGGTTGCGCTTTCGCTGAAGATTAGCATTGGGAATG
TGGTGAAGACGATGCAATTTGAGCCATCTACCATGGTGTACGACGCCTGCCGCATGATTCGTGAGCGGAT
CCCAGAGGCCCTGGCTGGCCCTCCCAACGACTTTGGGCTCTTTCTGTCAGATGATGACCCCAAAAAAGGC
ATCTGGCTAGAGGCTGGGAAAGCTTTGGACTACTACATGCTCCGAAATGGGGACACCATGGAGTACAGAA
AAAAGCAGAGACCCCTGAAGATACGGATGTTAGACGGAACGGTGAAGACTATCATGGTGGATGACTCCAA
GACCGTCACAGACATGCTCATGACCATTTGTGCCCGAATTGGTATCACCAACCATGATGAGTATTCACTG
GTTCGAGAGCTGATGGAAGAAAAGAAAGATGAGGGGACAGGGACCCTGAGAAAAGACAAGACCCTACTGC
GAGATGAAAAGAAGATGGAGAAGCTAAAGCAGAAGTTGCACACAGACGATGAGTTGAACTGGCTGGACCA
TGGGCGGACACTGAGGGAACAGGGAGTGGAAGAGCATGAGACGTTGCTGCTGCGGAGAAAGTTCTTCTAC
TCAGACCAGAATGTGGATTCCCGAGACCCTGTACAGCTGAACCTTCTCTATGTGCAGGCACGAGATGACA
TCCTGAATGGCTCCCATCCTGTCTCCTTTGACAAGGCCTGTGAATTTGCAGGCTTCCAGTGCCAGATCCA
GTTTGGACCTCACAATGAACAGAAGCACAAGGCTGGCTTCCTTGACCTGAAGGACTTCCTGCCCAAGGAG
TATGTGAAGCAGAAGGGAGAGCGTAAGATCTTTCAGGCACACAAGAATTGTGGGCAGATGAGTGAAATTG
AGGCCAAGGTACGCTACGTGAAGCTGGCCCGTTCCCTCAAGACTTACGGTGTCTCCTTCTTCCTAGTCAA
GGAAAAGATGAAGGGGAAGAATAAACTGGTGCCCAGGCTGTTGGGCATCACTAAGGAGTGTGTGATGCGT
GTGGATGAGAAGACCAAGGAGGTGATTCAGGAATGGAGCCTCACCAACATCAAACGCTGGGCTGCCTCTC
CCAAGAGCTTTACTCTGGACTTTGGAGACTATCAGGATGGCTACTACTCAGTACAGACGACAGAAGGCGA
GCAGATCGCACAGCTCATTGCTGGCTACATAGATATCATCCTTAAGAAGAAAAAAAGCAAGGACCATTTT
GGGCTGGAGGGAGATGAAGAGTCTACTATGTTGGAGGACTCAGTGTCTCCCAAAAAGTCAACAGTCCTTC
AGCAGCAGTACAACCGAGTGGGGAAAGTGGAGCACGGCTCTGTGGCTCTGCCAGCCATCATGCGCTCTGG
AGCCTCTGGTCCTGAGAATTTCCAGGTGGGGAGCATGCCACCTGCCCAGCAGCAGATCACCAGTGGCCAG
ATGCACCGAGGACACATGCCACCTCTGACTTCAGCCCAGCAGGCGCTCACTGGAACCATTAACTCCAGCA
TGCAGGCTGTGCAGGCTGCCCAGGCCACTCTGGATGACTTTGAGACTCTACCCCCTCTTGGCCAGGATGC
TGCCTCCAAAGCTTGGCGTAAGAACAAGATGGATGAATCAAAGCATGAGATCCACTCCCAGGTAGATGCC
ATCACAGCTGGCACTGCCTCTGTGGTAAACCTGACAGCAGGAGATCCTGCAGAGACAGACTATACAGCAG
TGGGCTGTGCAGTCACCACCATCTCTTCCAACCTGACGGAGATGTCCCGTGGGGTGAAGCTATTGGCTGC
CCTGCTGGAGGATGAAGGCGGCAATGGCCGGCCCCTTCTGCAAGCAGCAAAGGGCCTTGCAGGGGCTGTG
TCGGAACTGCTTCGCAGTGCTCAGCCCGCCAGCGCTGAGCCTCGTCAGAACCTGCTGCAGGCAGCCGGGA
ACGTGGGCCAGGCCAGTGGGGAGCTGTTGCAGCAAATTGGGGAAAGTGACACTGACCCCCACTTCCAGGA
TGTTCTAATGCAGCTAGCAAACGCAGTGGCAAGTGCTGCAGCCGCCCTGGTCCTCAAGGCCAAGAGTGTG
GCCCAGCGCACAGAGGATTCCGGGCTTCAGACCCAAGTGATTGCTGCAGCTACGCAATGTGCTCTGTCCA
CTTCCCAGCTGGTGGCCTGTACCAAGGTGGTAGCACCTACAATCAGCTCACCTGTGTGCCAAGAACAGCT
AGTCGAGGCTGGGCGACTGGTGGCCAAAGCTGTGGAGGGCTGTGTGTCTGCCTCGCAAGCAGCTACAGAA
GATGGACAGCTGCTTCGAGGGGTAGGAGCAGCAGCCACGGCTGTCACCCAGGCCCTCAATGAGCTGCTGC
AGCACGTGAAGGCCCACGCCACCGGAGCTGGGCCTGCCGGTCGGTATGACCAAGCCACTGATACCATCCT
CACCGTCACTGAAAACATCTTCAGCTCCATGGGTGATGCTGGGGAGATGGTGCGCCAGGCCCGCATCCTG
GCCCAAGCCACCTCAGACCTGGTCAATGCTATCAAGGCCGATGCTGAGGGGGAGAGTGATCTGGAGAACT
CTAGAAAGCTCCTGAGTGCTGCCAAGATCCTCGCTGATGCCACCGCCAAGATGGTGGAGGCGGCCAAGGG
AGCAGCCGCCCACCCTGACAGTGAGGAACAGCAGCAGCGACTGCGTGAAGCAGCTGAGGGGCTTCGCATG
GCCACCAATGCAGCTGCGCAGAACGCCATCAAGAAGAAGTTGGTGCAGCGCCTGGAGCATGCAGCCAAGC
AAGCTGCAGCCTCTGCAACACAGACCATTGCTGCAGCCCAACATGCAGCCTCTGCCCCCAAGGCCTCTGC
GGGCCCCCAGCCCCTACTGGTGCAGAGCTGTAAGGCCGTGGCAGAGCAGATTCCGTTGCTGGTGCAGGGT
GTCCGAGGAAGTCAAGCTCAGCCTGACAGCCCTAGTGCTCAGCTCGCCCTCATTGCTGCCAGCCAGAGCT
TCCTGCAGCCAGGTGGGAAGATGGTGGCAGCGGCAAAAGCCTCAGTGCCAACAATTCAGGACCAGGCTTC
AGCGATGCAGCTGAGTCAGTGCGCAAAGAACCTAGGCACTGCCCTGGCCGAGCTGCGCACTGCTGCTCAG
AAGGCTCAGGAGGCATGTGGACCTTTGGAGATGGATTCTGCACTGAGTGTTGTACAAAATCTAGAGAAAG
ACCTACAGGAAATAAAAGCAGCAGCTCGAGATGGCAAGCTTAAGCCCTTACCTGGGGAAACAATGGAGAA
GTGTACCCAAGATCTTGGCAACAGCACCAAAGCGGTGAGCTCTGCCATCGCCAAGCTGCTGGGGGAGATT
GCCCAGGGCAACGAGAACTATGCAGGTATTGCAGCTCGGGATGTAGCTGGTGGACTAAGGTCACTAGCCC
AGGCTGCGCGGGGTGTGGCTGCGCTGACATCAGATCCTGCAGTGCAGGCCATTGTGCTTGACACAGCCAG
CGACGTTCTGGACAAGGCCAGCAGCCTCATTGAAGAGGCAAAAAAAGCATCTGGACACCCAGGGGACCCA
GAAAGCCAGCAAAGGCTTGCTCAGGTAGCTAAAGCAGTGACCCAAGCCCTGAACCGCTGTGTCAGCTGCC
TGCCTGGCCAAAGAGACGTGGATAATGCCCTACGAGCCGTTGGAGATGCCAGCAAGCGACTCCTGAGTGA
CTTGCTTCCTCCAAGCACGGGGACATTTCAAGAAGCACAGAGCCGATTGAATGAAGCTGCAGCTGGGTTA
AATCAGGCCGCCACAGAACTGGTGCAAGCCTCCCGAGGAACTCCTCAGGACCTGGCTCGGGCCTCCGGCC
GATTTGGACAGGACTTCAGCACCTTCCTGGAAGCTGGTGTGGAGATGGCCGGACAGGCCCCGAGCCAGGA
GGACCGAGCCCAGGTGGTGTCCAACCTGAAGGGCATATCCATGTCTTCAAGCAAACTTCTCCTTGCCGCT
AAGGCCTTGTCCACAGACCCTGCTTCTCCCAACCTCAAGAGTCAGCTGGCTGCGGCTGCCCGGGCAGTGA
CGGACAGCATCAACCAGCTCATCACCATGTGCACCCAGCAGGCACCTGGCCAGAAGGAGTGTGACAATGC
ACTTCGGCAGCTAGAGACAGTCCGAGAACTCCTGGAGAATCCAGTCCAGCCCATCAACGACATGTCCTAC
TTCGGTTGCTTGGACAGTGTCATGGAGAACTCCAAGGTCCTAGGTGAGGCCATGACTGGCATCTCCCAAA
ATGCCAAGAATGGAAATCTGCCGGAGTTTGGAGATGCCATTGCCACAGCCTCCAAGGCTCTCTGTGGCTT
CACGGAGGCAGCCGCACAGGCAGCATATCTAGTTGGTGTCTCTGACCCCAACAGCCAAGCTGGACAGCAA
GGACTGGTGGAACCCACACAGTTTGCCCGTGCAAACCAGGCAATTCAGATGGCCTGTCAGAGTCTGGGGG
AGCCTGGCTGTACCCAGGCCCAGGTGTTATCTGCAGCCACTATTGTAGCCAAACACACATCTGCATTGTG
TAACAGCTGTCGCCTGGCTTCCGCTAGGACTGCCAATCCCACTGCCAAGCGCCAGTTTGTACAGTCAGCC
AAGGAGGTGGCCAACAGTACAGCCAATCTTGTCAAGACCATCAAGGCACTAGATGGGGACTTCACAGAAG
AGAACCGTGCCCAGTGCCGAGCAGCCACAGCCCCTCTGCTGGAAGCTGTGGATAACCTGAGTGCCTTTGC
CTCCAACCCTGAGTTCTCCAGCGTCCCTGCCCAGATCAGCCCTGAGGGCAGAGCAGCCATGGAGCCCATT
GTAATCTCTGCTAAGACAATGTTGGAGAGTGCTGGAGGGCTCATCCAGACAGCTCGGGCGTTAGCAGTCA
ATCCCCGAGACCCCCCACGTTGGTCTGTGCTAGCTGGCCACTCTCGGACTGTCTCAGATTCCATCAAGAA
ACTTATTACAAGCATGAGGGACAAAGCCCCAGGGCAGCTGGAGTGTGAGACAGCCATTGCGGCTCTGAAC
AGCTGCTTGCGGGACCTAGATCAGGCTTCGCTTGCCGCTGTCAGCCAGCAGCTTGCTCCCCGTGAAGGAA
TCTCTCAAGAGGCTTTGCACACCCAGATGCTCACTGCAGTGCAAGAAATTTCTCATCTCATTGAGCCGCT
GGCCAGCGCTGCTCGGGCTGAAGCCTCCCAGCTGGGACACAAGGTGTCCCAAATGGCCCAGTACTTTGAA
CCACTCACCCTGGCTGCAGTGGGTGCTGCGTCTAAGACCCTGAGCCACCCGCAGCAGATGGCACTTCTGG
ACCAGACTAAAACGTTGGCAGAGTCTGCCTTGCAGTTGCTATATACTGCCAAGGAGGCTGGTGGTAACCC
CAAGCAAGCAGCACACACCCAGGAAGCCCTGGAGGAGGCTGTGCAGATGATGACAGAGGCCGTAGAAGAC
CTGACGACGACCCTCAACGAAGCAGCCAGTGCTGCAGGAGTCGTTGGCGGCATGGTGGACTCTATCACTC
AGGCCATCAACCAGCTAGATGAAGGACCTATGGGTGACCCAGAAGGCTCATTCGTAGATTACCAGACAAC
CATGGTGAGGACAGCCAAGGCCATTGCTGTCACTGTTCAGGAGATGGTAACCAAGTCAAACACCAGCCCT
GAAGAGCTAGGCCCTCTTGCCAACCAGCTGACCAGTGACTATGGCCGACTGGCCTCACAAGCCAAGCCTG
CAGCTGTGGCTGCTGAAAATGAAGAGATAGGCGCTCACATCAAACACCGAGTACAGGAGCTGGGCCATGG
CTGCTCTGCTCTGGTCACCAAGGCAGGTGCCTTGCAGTGTAGCCCCAGTGATGTCTACACCAAGAAGGAG
CTCATAGAGTGTGCCCGCAGAGTGTCAGAGAAGGTCTCCCATGTTCTGGCTGCACTCCAGGCTGGGAATC
GTGGTACCCAGGCCTGCATTACAGCAGCCAGTGCTGTGTCTGGTATCATTGCTGACCTCGACACCACCAT
CATGTTCGCTACTGCTGGCACACTTAACCGTGAGGGTGCTGAAACTTTTGCTGACCACCGGGAGGGTATC
TTAAAGACAGCAAAGGTTCTTGTGGAGGACACCAAGGTCCTAGTGCAGAATGCAGCTGGGAGCCAGGAGA
AGTTGGCACAAGCCGCCCAGTCCTCCGTGGCCACCATTACCCGCCTCGCTGATGTGGTCAAGCTCGGTGC
AGCCAGCCTAGGAGCCGAAGACCCTGAAACTCAGGTGGTGCTGATCAATGCAGTAAAGGACGTAGCCAAG
GCCCTGGGTGACCTCATCAGCGCTACGAAGGCTGCAGCGGGCAAAGTTGGGGATGACCCTGCAGTGTGGC
AGCTCAAGAACTCTGCCAAGGTGATGGTGACCAATGTGACATCATTGCTCAAGACAGTGAAGGCTGTGGA
AGATGAGGCCACCAAAGGCACACGGGCCCTAGAGGCAACCACAGAGCACATACGTCAGGAACTGGCGGTC
TTCTGTTCCCCAGAGCCACCTGCCAAGACCTCTACCCCTGAAGACTTCATCCGAATGACCAAGGGTATTA
CTATGGCAACAGCCAAAGCCGTTGCTGCTGGCAATTCCTGTCGACAGGAAGATGTCATTGCCACAGCCAA
TCTGAGCCGACGGGCTATTGCGGACATGCTTCGGGCTTGCAAGGAAGCAGCTTTCCACCCAGAAGTGGCG
CCTGATGTACGGCTCCGAGCCCTGCACTATGGCCGGGAGTGTGCCAATGGTTACCTGGAACTGCTGGACC
ACGTGCTGCTGACCCTTCAGAAGCCAAACCCAGACCTGAAGCAGCAGCTAACTGGACACTCAAAGCGGGT
TGCTGGCTCTGTGACTGAGCTCATCCAGGCTGCTGAAGCCATGAAAGGAACAGAGTGGGTGGACCCAGAG
GACCCTACTGTCATTGCTGAGAATGAGCTCTTGGGAGCCGCAGCCGCCATCGAGGCTGCAGCCAAGAAGC
TGGAGCAGCTGAAGCCCAGGGCCAAACCCAAGGAGGCGGATGAGTCCTTGAACTTTGAGGAACAAATCCT
AGAAGCTGCCAAGTCCATCGCTGCAGCCACCAGTGCACTGGTAAAGGCTGCGTCAGCAGCCCAGAGGGAG
CTGGTGGCTCAAGGAAAGGTGGGCGCCATTCCAGCCAATGCACTGGATGATGGGCAGTGGTCGCAGGGCC
TCATTTCCGCTGCCCGTATGGTGGCTGCGGCCACCAACAATCTGTGTGAAGCAGCTAACGCAGCTGTCCA
GGGCCATGCTAGCCAGGAGAAACTCATTTCCTCAGCCAAGCAAGTAGCTGCCTCCACAGCTCAGCTCCTG
GTAGCTTGCAAGGTCAAAGCAGATCAGGACTCTGAGGCAATGAAACGGCTCCAGGCTGCTGGCAATGCAG
TGAAGAGGGCCTCAGATAACCTGGTAAAGGCGGCCCAGAAAGCTGCAGCCTTCGAAGACCAGGAGAATGA
GACGGTGGTGGTGAAGGAGAAAATGGTTGGGGGCATTGCCCAGATTATCGCAGCACAGGAAGAGATGCTT
CGGAAGGAACGAGAGCTGGAAGAGGCTCGGAAAAAGCTCGCCCAGATCCGGCAGCAGCAGTACAAGTTCT
TGCCTTCAGAGCTTCGAGACGAGCACTAAAAAAGCCCTGTGTATTTAATGCAGACCCAGCCCAGAGACTG
TGCCTGCCACTACCAAAGCCTTCTGGGCTGCTCAGGACCCAAGCTGCCCAACCCCAGCACTCCCCCAAAG
TGCCTGCCAAACCCTGGGCCTGGCCCTGCCCAGTCCCACTGCAAGCCGTGTCCTCTCCCTGACTCCCAAG
TGCCTTTGCACCCTAGGGCCCCTAAGTGCCTGCCCCCCTCCAGAGTATTAACGCTCCAAGAGTATTATTA
ATGCTGCCGTACCTCAGTTTGAACCTGCCAGGGCCCCAGCTGCTCCAGCCTGCCAGCAGCTTCCAGCCAG
TCCCCACGGCCACGTCAGCTCAACTCATCCCTTTTTGATACTATATCCCCTACCCAGCTACCTATGGGGC
TTGAGGGTTGTAAACCCAAACAGGTCAGACTCCCGGAATTCTGCAGTCGACGGTACCGCGGGCCCGGGAT
CCACCGGATCTAGATAACTGATCATAATCAGCCATA
