>Addgene plasmid #57247 | PS-CFP2-Talin-18 | addgene partial sequence | sequence record 131849 | sREACh-F 5'-gaccccaacgagaagcgcg-3'
GCCGCCGCCATCACCCACGGCATGGATGAGCTGTACAAGTCCGGACTCAGATCTCGAGCTCAAGCTAGCT
TCGAATTCGCAGAAGCTGCCACCATGGTTGCGCTTTCGCTGAAGATTAGCATTGGGAATGTGGTGAAGAC
GATGCAATTTGAGCCATCTACCATGGTGTACGACGCCTGCCGCATGATTCGTGAGCGGATCCCAGAGGCC
CTGGCTGGCCCTCCCAACGACTTTGGGCTCTTTCTGTCAGATGATGACCCCAAAAAAGGCATCTGGCTAG
AGGCTGGGAAAGCTTTGGACTACTACATGCTCCGAAATGGGGACACCATGGAGTACAGAAAAAAGCAGAG
ACCCCTGAAGATACGGATGTTAGACGGAACGGTGAAGACTATCATGGTGGATGACTCCAAGACCGTCACA
GACATGCTCATGACCATTTGTGCCCGAATTGGTATCACCAACCATGATGAGTATTCACTGGTTCGAGAGC
TGATGGAAGAAAAGAAAGATGAGGGGACAGGGACCCTGAGAAAAGACAAGACCCTACTGCGAGATGAAAA
GAAGATGGAGAAGCTAAAGCAGAAGTTGCACACAGACGATGAGTTGAACTGGCTGGACCATGGGCGGACA
CTGAGGGAACAGGGAGTGGAAGAGCATGAGACGTTGCTGCTGCGGAGAAAGTTCTTCTACTCAGACCAGA
ATGTGGATTCCCGAGACCCTGTACAGCTGAACCTTCTCTATGTGCAGGCACGAGATGACATCCTGAATGG
CTCCCATCCTGTCTCCTTTGACAAG
