[The description below was written by a language model from this plasmid's Addgene catalogue record.]
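Description:
PS-CFP2-Talin-18 is a mammalian expression plasmid built on the PS-CFP2 backbone (about 4.75 kb without the insert) that encodes mouse talin fused to the photoswitchable cyan fluorescent protein PS-CFP2. Expression of the fusion is driven by the CMV promoter, a strong constitutive promoter in most mammalian cell lines. The use of an SV40 polyA reverse sequencing primer suggests that an SV40 polyadenylation signal lies downstream of the coding region. The plasmid is propagated in E. coli as a high-copy vector under kanamycin selection, and it carries a neomycin resistance marker so that stably transfected mammalian cells can be selected with G418. The record does not state the origin of replication, the cloning method, or which end of talin carries the tag. The "18" in the name may refer to a linker length, but this is not explained in the record.

Talin is a cytoskeletal adaptor that links integrins to actin, and the fusion is annotated as localizing to focal adhesions, making the construct a live-cell marker for these structures. PS-CFP2 starts in a cyan-emitting state and can be irreversibly converted to a green-emitting form by violet light. The recorded spectral values reflect these two states, with excitation and emission at 400/468 nm before photoswitching and 490/511 nm after. This property allows a chosen subpopulation of talin molecules to be optically highlighted and followed over time, so the plasmid suits studies of talin turnover and focal adhesion dynamics, pulse-chase style tracking, and photoactivation-based imaging approaches. No feature table was supplied, so this description rests on the catalogue fields alone.
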