Addgene plasmid #57247: PS-CFP2-Talin-18
Purpose: Localization: Focal Adhesions, Excitation: 400 / 490, Emission: 468 / 511
Depositing lab: Michael Davidson. Depositing organization: Florida State University, Tallahassee.
Backbone
  Vector backbone: PS-CFP2
  Backbone size w/o insert (bp): 4750
  Vector type: Mammalian Expression
  Selectable markers: Neomycin (select with G418)
Growth in bacteria
  Bacterial resistance: Kanamycin, 50 μg/mL
  Growth temperature: 37°C
  Growth strain: DH5alpha
  Copy number: High Copy
Gene/Insert
  Gene/Insert name: Talin (alt name: NM_011602.5)
  Species: M. musculus (mouse)
  Promoter: CMV
  Tag / fusion protein: PS-CFP2
  Cloning method: Unknown
  Sequencing primers: 5′ CMV-F; 3′ SV40pA-R
Terms and licenses: Academic/Nonprofit Terms; Industry Terms
Depositor comments: . Excitation = 400 / 490; Emission = 468 / 511
How to cite: PS-CFP2-Talin-18 was a gift from Michael Davidson (Addgene plasmid # 57247 ; http://n2t.net/addgene:57247 ; RRID:Addgene_57247)
